>Addgene plasmid #46847 | psd44-iGFP-MFGE8-long | addgene partial sequence | sequence record 67805 | hPGK-F 5'-GTGTTCCGCATTCTGCAAG-3'
GTTGACGAATCACCGACCTCTCTCCCCAGGGGGATCCACCGGTTACGTATCTAGCGTTTAAACTTAAGCT
TCCCGGGCCACCATGCAGGTGTCCAGAGTGCTGGCCGCCCTGTGCGGAATGCTGCTGTGCGCCAGCGGAC
TGTTTGCCGCCAGCGGCGACTTCTGCGACAGCAGCCTGTGCCTGAACGGCGGCACCTGTCTGACCGGCCA
GGACAACGACATCTACTGCCTGTGCCCCGAGGGCTTTACCGGCCTGGTCTGCAACGAGACAGAGAGAGGC
CCCTGCAGCCCCAACCCCTGCTACAACGACGCCAAGTGCCTGGTCACCCTGGACACCCAGCGGGGCGACA
TCTTCACCGAGTACATCTGTCAGTGTCCTGTGGGCTACAGCGGCATCCACTGCGAGACAGAAACCAACTA
CTACAACCTGGACGGCGAGTACATGTTCACCACCGCCGTGCCCAATACAGCCGTGCCTACCCCTGCCCCT
ACCCCCGACCTGAGCAACAACCTGGCCAGCCGGTGTAGTACTCAGCTGGGAATGGAAGGCGGCGCAATCG
CCGATAGCCAGATCAGCGCCAGCAGCGTGTACATGGGCTTCATGGGCCTGCAGAGATGGGGACCCGAGCT
GGCCAGACTGTACCGGACCGGCATCGTGAATGCCTGGACCGCCAGCAACTACGACAGCAAGCCTTGGATT
CAGGTCAACCTGCTGCGGAAGATGCGGGTGTCCGGCGTGATGACACAGGGCGCTAGTCGAGCCGGCAGGG
CCGAGTACCTGAAAACCTTCAAGGTGGCCTACTCCCTGGACGG
