>Addgene plasmid #46847 | psd44-iGFP-MFGE8-long | addgene partial sequence | sequence record 67811 | IRES-F 5'-TGGCTCTCCTCAAGCGTATT-3'
TTGTATGGGATCTGATCTGGGGCCTCGGTACACATGCTTTACATGTGTTTAGTCGAGGTTAAAAAAACGT
CTAGGCCCCCCGAACCACGGGGACGTGGTTTTCCTTTGAAAAACACGATGATAATATGGCCACAACCATG
GTGAGCAAGGGCGAGGAGCTGTTCACCGGGGTGGTGCCCATCCTGGTCGAGCTGGACGGCGACGTAAACG
GCCACAAGTTCAGCGTGTCCGGCGAGGGCGAGGGCGATGCCACCTACGGCAAGCTGACCCTGAAGTTCAT
CTGCACCACCGGCAAGCTGCCCGTGCCCTGGCCCACCCTCGTGACCACCCTGACCTACGGCGTGCAGTGC
TTCAGCCGCTACCCCGACCACATGAAGCAGCACGACTTCTTCAAGTCCGCCATGCCCGAAGGCTACGTCC
AGGAGCGCACCATCTTCTTCAAGGACGACGGCAACTACAAGACCCGCGCCGAGGTGAAGTTCGAGGGCGA
CACCCTGGTGAACCGCATCGAGCTGAAGGGCATCGACTTCAAGGAGGACGGCAACATCCTGGGGCACAAG
CTGGAGTACAACTACAACAGCCACAACGTCTATATCATGGCCGACAAGCAGAAGAACGGCATCAAGGTGA
ACTTCAAGATCCGCCACAACATCGAGGACGGCAGCGTGCAGCTCGCCGACCACTACCAGCAGAACACCCC
CATCGGCGACGGCCCCGTGCTGCTGCCCGACAACCACTACCTGAGCACCCAGTCCGCCCTGAGCAAAGAC
CCCAACGAGAAGCGCGATCACATGGTCCTGCTGGAGTTCG
