[The description below was written by a language model from this plasmid's Addgene catalogue record.]
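Description:
psd44-iGFP-MFGE8-long is a lentiviral mammalian expression plasmid built on the psd44iGFP backbone (about 10.5 kb without insert), which was itself made by adding an IRES2 element and EGFP to the puromycin-selectable vector psd44 puro. It is maintained in E. coli as a low-copy plasmid under ampicillin selection, and puromycin resistance allows selection of mammalian cells that carry it. No feature table accompanies the record, so the viral elements (LTRs, packaging signal and so on), the bacterial origin and the promoter driving the puromycin marker are not itemised.

The payload is an insert of roughly 1.4 kb encoding mouse Mfge8 (milk fat globule-EGF factor 8, also known as lactadherin or SED1). It was derived from a commercial cDNA clone in pcDNA3.1(+) and cloned between XbaI and NheI sites, both of which were retained. The name suggests that this is the long form of the protein, although the record does not define that designation further. Expression is driven by the PGK promoter. Given the backbone design, the IRES2-EGFP unit presumably lies downstream of the insert. In that arrangement a single bicistronic transcript would yield MFGE8 by cap-dependent translation and EGFP by internal ribosome entry, so green fluorescence would report on cells expressing the transgene. No epitope tag or fusion on MFGE8 is recorded.

The stated purpose is expression of MFGE8 in mammalian cells. The lentiviral format allows stable delivery by transduction, after which cells can be enriched by puromycin selection or identified by GFP. The associated study examined how MFG-E8/lactadherin regulates cyclin D1/D3 expression and enhances the tumorigenic potential of mammary epithelial cells.
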