Addgene plasmid #46847: psd44-iGFP-MFGE8-long
Purpose: expression of MFGE8 in mammalian cells
Depositing lab: Agnese Mariotti. Depositing organization: Universite de Lausanne (UNIL). Publication: MFG-E8/lactadherin regulates cyclins D1/D3 expression and enhances the tumorigenic potential of mammary epithelial cells. Carrascosa C, Obula RG, Missiaglia E, Lehr HA, Delorenzi M, Frattini M, Ruegg C, Mariotti A. Oncogene. 2012 Mar 22;31(12):1521-32. doi: 10.1038/onc.2011.356. Epub 2011 Aug 15. PubMed 21841820.
Backbone
  Vector backbone: psd44iGFP
  Backbone size w/o insert (bp): 10500
  Modifications to backbone: IRES2 and EGFP was added to psd44 puro to make psd44-iGFP puro.
  Vector type: Mammalian Expression, Lentiviral
  Selectable markers: Puromycin
Growth in bacteria
  Bacterial resistance: Ampicillin, 100 μg/mL
  Growth temperature: 37°C
  Growth strain: DH5alpha
  Copy number: Low Copy
Gene/Insert
  Gene/Insert name: MFGE8 (alt names: milk fat globule-EGF factor 8 protein; SED1; lactadherin)
  Species: M. musculus (mouse)
  Insert size (bp): 1400
  GenBank ID: NM_008594
  Entrez Gene: Mfge8 (a.k.a. MFG-E8, MP47, Mfgm, P47, SED1, lactadherin)
  Promoter: PGK promoter
  Cloning method: Restriction Enzyme; 5′ cloning site XbaI (not destroyed); 3′ cloning site NheI (not destroyed)
  Sequencing primers: 5′ hPGK-F
Terms and licenses: Academic/Nonprofit Terms; Industry Terms: Not Available to Industry
Depositor comments: derived from ImaGenes NM_008594_pcDNA3.1 (+). See http://www.lifesciences.sourcebioscience.com/genomecube.aspx?kw=MFGE8 for more info. IRES2 and EGFP was added to psd44 puro to make psd44-iGFP puro.
How to cite: psd44-iGFP-MFGE8-long was a gift from Agnese Mariotti (Addgene plasmid # 46847 ; http://n2t.net/addgene:46847 ; RRID:Addgene_46847)
